Addgene plasmid #123407: TRAV40
Purpose: construction of TCR
Depositing lab: Catherine Wu. Depositing organization: Dana-Farber Cancer Institute. Publication: A cloning and expression system to probe T-cell receptor specificity and assess functional avidity to neoantigens. Hu Z, Anandappa AJ, Sun J, Kim J, Leet DE, Bozym DJ, Chen C, Williams L, Shukla SA, Zhang W, Tabbaa D, Steelman S, Olive O, Livak KJ, Kishi H, Muraguchi A, Guleria I, Stevens J, Lane WJ, Burkhardt UE, Fritsch EF, Neuberg D, Ott PA, Keskin DB, Hacohen N, Wu CJ. Blood. 2018 Nov 1;132(18):1911-1921. doi: 10.1182/blood-2018-04-843763. Epub 2018 Aug 27. PubMed 30150207.
Backbone
  Vector backbone: pUC57-kanamycin
  Vector type: Bacterial Expression
Growth in bacteria
  Bacterial resistance: Kanamycin, 50 μg/mL
  Growth temperature: 37°C
  Growth strain: DH5alpha
  Copy number: High Copy
Gene/Insert
  Gene/Insert name: TRAV40
  Species: H. sapiens (human)
  Mutation: WT
  Entrez Gene: TRAV40 (a.k.a. TCRAV31S1, TCRAV40S1)
  Cloning method: Unknown
Terms and licenses: Academic/Nonprofit Terms; Industry Terms: Not Available to Industry
Depositor comments: Cloning Method: Golden Gate.
How to cite: TRAV40 was a gift from Catherine Wu (Addgene plasmid # 123407 ; http://n2t.net/addgene:123407 ; RRID:Addgene_123407)
