[The description below was written by a language model from this plasmid's Addgene catalogue record and pLannotate feature annotations shown in this document.]
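Description:
TRAV40 is a small (about 3.5 kb) bacterial cloning plasmid built on the pUC57-kanamycin backbone that serves as a modular parts donor for assembling human T-cell receptor expression constructs. It is propagated in E. coli at high copy from a ColE1/pUC-type origin and selected with kanamycin through the aph(3')-Ia (KanR) gene. The remaining backbone annotations are remnants of the pUC/pBR322 lineage: fragments of bom, rop and lacI, plus a lac promoter, operator and CAP site flanking a disrupted lacZα fragment around the cloning site. Although catalogued as "bacterial expression", the lac promoter lies downstream of the insert and points in the opposite orientation. No eukaryotic promoter or polyadenylation signal is annotated, so the plasmid appears to be a storage and donor vector rather than an expression vector.

The catalogue names only the wild-type human TRAV40 gene segment as the insert, but the feature table shows a larger composite cassette on the forward strand. It consists of a TCR beta-chain constant region (matched to TRBC1), then a foot-and-mouth disease virus F2A ribosome-skipping peptide, then the TRAV40 alpha-chain variable (V) segment. This arrangement fits a design in which a beta variable/CDR3 region is joined upstream and an alpha CDR3/J and constant region downstream. The result would be a single open reading frame encoding TCRβ-2A-TCRα, which the 2A peptide splits into separate chains.

The depositor notes Golden Gate as the cloning method, though the type IIS sites are not annotated. The stated purpose is TCR construction, and the associated publication describes a cloning and expression system for probing TCR specificity and functional avidity to neoantigens.
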