Features (pLannotate 1.2.2; 12 found; start..end, strand, type, name):
    137..236     +  misc_feature   bom (fragment): basis of mobility region from pBR322
    242..399     -  CDS            lacZα (fragment): LacZα fragment of β-galactosidase; lacZ fragment
    441..965     +  CDS            TRBC1: TRBC1_HUMAN - Experimental evidence at protein level: Swiss-Prot protein existence level 1. Constant region of T cell receptor (TR) beta chain (PubMed:24600447). Alpha-beta T cell receptors are antigen specific receptors which are essential to the immune response and are present on the cell surface of T lymphocytes. Recognize peptide-major histocompatibility (MH) (pMH) complexes that are displayed by antigen presenting cells (APC), a prerequisite for efficient T cell adaptive immunity against pathogens (PubMed:25493333). Binding of alpha-beta TR to pMH complex initiates TR-CD3 clustering on th
    990..1055    +  CDS            F2A: 2A peptide from foot-and-mouth disease virus polyprotein Eukaryotic ribosomes fail to insert a peptide bond between the Gly and Pro residues, yielding separate polypeptides.
   1056..1355    +  CDS            TRAV40: TVA40_HUMAN - Protein inferred from homology: Swiss-Prot protein existence level 3. V region of the variable domain of T cell receptor (TR) alpha chain that participates in the antigen recognition (PubMed:24600447). Alpha-beta T cell receptors are antigen specific receptors which are essential to the immune response and are present on the cell surface of T lymphocytes. Recognize peptide-major histocompatibility (MH) (pMH) complexes that are displayed by antigen presenting cells (APC), a prerequisite for efficient T cell adaptive immunity against pathogens (PubMed:25493333). Binding of alpha-be
   1444..1460    -  protein_bind   lac operator: The lac repressor binds to the lac operator to inhibit transcription in E. coli. This inhibition can be relieved by adding lactose or isopropyl-β-D-thiogalactopyranoside (IPTG). lac repressor encoded by lacI
   1468..1498    -  promoter       lac promoter: promoter for the E. coli lac operon
   1513..1534    -  protein_bind   CAP binding site: CAP binding activates transcription in the presence of cAMP. E. coli catabolite activator protein
   1547..1639    -  CDS            lacI (fragment): lac repressor; lacI; The lac repressor binds to the lac operator to inhibit transcription in E. coli. This inhibition can be relieved by adding lactose or isopropyl-β-D-thiogalactopyranoside (IPTG).
   1822..2410    -  rep_origin     ori: high-copy-number ColE1/pMB1/pBR322/pUC origin of replication
   2588..3397    -  CDS            KanR: aminoglycoside phosphotransferase; aph(3')-Ia; confers resistance to kanamycin in bacteria or G418 (Geneticin®) in eukaryotes
   3504..35      +  CDS            rop (fragment) (across the origin): Rop protein, which maintains plasmids at low copy number; rop
>Addgene plasmid #123407 | TRAV40 | addgene full sequence | sequence record 243783 | Addgene NGS Result
TCGCGCGTTTCGGTGATGACGGTGAAAACCTCTGACACATGCAGCTCCCGGAGACGGTCACAGCTTGTCT
GTAAGCGGATGCCGGGAGCAGACAAGCCCGTCAGGGCGCGTCAGCGGGTGTTGGCGGGTGTCGGGGCTGG
CTTAACTATGCGGCATCAGAGCAGATTGTACTGAGAGTGCACCATATGCGGTGTGAAATACCGCACAGAT
GCGTAAGGAGAAAATACCGCATCAGGCGCCATTCGCCATTCAGGCTGCGCAACTGTTGGGAAGGGCGATC
GGTGCGGGCCTCTTCGCTATTACGCCAGCTGGCGAAAGGGGGATGTGCTGCAAGGCGATTAAGTTGGGTA
ACGCCAGGGTTTTCCCAGTCACGACGTTGTAAAACGACGGCCAGAGAATTCGAGCTCGGTACCTCGCGAA
TACATCTAGATGGTCTCTACCTGAACAAGGTGTTCCCACCCGAGGTCGCTGTGTTTGAGCCATCAGAAGC
AGAGATCTCCCACACCCAAAAGGCCACACTGGTGTGCCTGGCCACAGGCTTCTTCCCCGACCACGTGGAG
CTGAGCTGGTGGGTGAATGGGAAGGAGGTGCACAGTGGGGTCAGCACGGACCCGCAGCCCCTCAAGGAGC
AGCCCGCCCTCAATGACTCCAGATACTGCCTGAGCAGCCGCCTGAGGGTTTCGGCCACCTTCTGGCAGAA
CCCCCGCAACCACTTCCGCTGTCAAGTCCAGTTCTACGGGCTCTCGGAGAATGACGAGTGGACCCAGGAT
AGGGCCAAACCCGTCACCCAGATCGTCAGCGCCGAGGCCTGGGGTAGAGCAGACTGTGGCTTTACCTCGG
TGTCCTACCAGCAAGGGGTCCTGTCTGCCACCATCCTCTATGAGATCCTGCTAGGGAAGGCCACCCTGTA
TGCTGTGCTGGTCAGCGCCCTTGTGTTGATGGCCATGGTCAAGAGAAAGGATTTCAGGAGGAGGAGGAGC
GGCAGTGGAGTGAAACAGACTTTGAATTTTGACCTTCTCAAGTTGGCGGGAGACGTGGAGTCCAACCCAG
GGCCCATGAACTCCTCTCTGGACTTTCTAATTCTGATCTTAATGTTTGGAGGAACCAGCAGCAATTCAGT
CAAGCAGACGGGCCAAATAACCGTCTCGGAGGGAGCATCTGTGACTATGAACTGCACATACACATCCACG
GGGTACCCTACCCTTTTCTGGTATGTGGAATACCCCAGCAAACCTCTGCAGCTTCTTCAGAGAGAGACAA
TGGAAAACAGCAAAAACTTCGGAGGCGGAAATATTAAAGACAAAAACTCCCCCATTGTGAAATATTCAGT
CCAGGTATCAGACTCAGCCGTGTACTGAGACCATCGGATCCCGGGCCCGTCGACTGCAGAGGCCTGCATG
CAAGCTTGGTGTAATCATGGTCATAGCTGTTTCCTGTGTGAAATTGTTATCCGCTCACAATTCCACACAA
CATACGAGCCGGAAGCATAAAGTGTAAAGCCTGGGGTGCCTAATGAGTGAGCTAACTCACATTAATTGCG
TTGCGCTCACTGCCCGCTTTCCAGTCGGGAAACCTGTCGTGCCAGCTGCATTAATGAATCGGCCAACGCG
CGGGGAGAGGCGGTTTGCGTATTGGGCGCTCTTCCGCTTCCTCGCTCACTGACTCGCTGCGCTCGGTCGT
TCGGCTGCGGCGAGCGGTATCAGCTCACTCAAAGGCGGTAATACGGTTATCCACAGAATCAGGGGATAAC
GCAGGAAAGAACATGTGAGCAAAAGGCCAGCAAAAGGCCAGGAACCGTAAAAAGGCCGCGTTGCTGGCGT
TTTTCCATAGGCTCCGCCCCCCTGACGAGCATCACAAAAATCGACGCTCAAGTCAGAGGTGGCGAAACCC
GACAGGACTATAAAGATACCAGGCGTTTCCCCCTGGAAGCTCCCTCGTGCGCTCTCCTGTTCCGACCCTG
CCGCTTACCGGATACCTGTCCGCCTTTCTCCCTTCGGGAAGCGTGGCGCTTTCTCATAGCTCACGCTGTA
GGTATCTCAGTTCGGTGTAGGTCGTTCGCTCCAAGCTGGGCTGTGTGCACGAACCCCCCGTTCAGCCCGA
CCGCTGCGCCTTATCCGGTAACTATCGTCTTGAGTCCAACCCGGTAAGACACGACTTATCGCCACTGGCA
GCAGCCACTGGTAACAGGATTAGCAGAGCGAGGTATGTAGGCGGTGCTACAGAGTTCTTGAAGTGGTGGC
CTAACTACGGCTACACTAGAAGAACAGTATTTGGTATCTGCGCTCTGCTGAAGCCAGTTACCTTCGGAAA
AAGAGTTGGTAGCTCTTGATCCGGCAAACAAACCACCGCTGGTAGCGGTGGTTTTTTTGTTTGCAAGCAG
CAGATTACGCGCAGAAAAAAAGGATCTCAAGAAGATCCTTTGATCTTTTCTACGGGGTCTGACGCTCAGT
GGAACGAAAACTCACGTTAAGGGATTTTGGTCATGAGATTATCAAAAAGGATCTTCACCTAGATCCTTTT
AAATTAAAAATGAAGTTTTAAATCAAGCCCAATCTGAATAATGTTACAACCAATTAACCAATTCTGATTA
GAAAAACTCATCGAGCATCAAATGAAACTGCAATTTATTCATATCAGGATTATCAATACCATATTTTTGA
AAAAGCCGTTTCTGTAATGAAGGAGAAAACTCACCGAGGCAGTTCCATAGGATGGCAAGATCCTGGTATC
GGTCTGCGATTCCGACTCGTCCAACATCAATACAACCTATTAATTTCCCCTCGTCAAAAATAAGGTTATC
AAGTGAGAAATCACCATGAGTGACGACTGAATCCGGTGAGAATGGCAAAAGTTTATGCATTTCTTTCCAG
ACTTGTTCAACAGGCCAGCCATTACGCTCGTCATCAAAATCACTCGCATCAACCAAACCGTTATTCATTC
GTGATTGCGCCTGAGCGAGACGAAATACGCGATCGCTGTTAAAAGGACAATTACAAACAGGAATCGAATG
CAACCGGCGCAGGAACACTGCCAGCGCATCAACAATATTTTCACCTGAATCAGGATATTCTTCTAATACC
TGGAATGCTGTTTTTCCGGGGATCGCAGTGGTGAGTAACCATGCATCATCAGGAGTACGGATAAAATGCT
TGATGGTCGGAAGAGGCATAAATTCCGTCAGCCAGTTTAGTCTGACCATCTCATCTGTAACATCATTGGC
AACGCTACCTTTGCCATGTTTCAGAAACAACTCTGGCGCATCGGGCTTCCCATACAAGCGATAGATTGTC
GCACCTGATTGCCCGACATTATCGCGAGCCCATTTATACCCATATAAATCAGCATCCATGTTGGAATTTA
ATCGCGGCCTCGACGTTTCCCGTTGAATATGGCTCATAACACCCCTTGTATTACTGTTTATGTAAGCAGA
CAGTTTTATTGTTCATGATGATATATTTTTATCTTGTGCAATGTAACATCAGAGATTTTGAGACACGGGC
CAGAGCTGCA
